Addgene plasmid #211716: pFB-MBD2mR (pc2519)
Purpose: Expresses fl. MBD2 RFP tagged in insect cells
Depositing lab: Cristina Cardoso. Depositing organization: Technische Universitaet Darmstadt. Publication: Direct homo- and hetero-interactions of MeCP2 and MBD2. Becker A, Allmann L, Hofstatter M, Casa V, Weber P, Lehmkuhl A, Herce HD, Cardoso MC. PLoS One. 2013;8(1):e53730. doi: 10.1371/journal.pone.0053730. Epub 2013 Jan 15. PubMed 23335972.
Backbone
  Vector backbone: pFastBac1
  Backbone size w/o insert (bp): 4472
  Vector type: Insect Expression
  Selectable markers: Gentamicin
Growth in bacteria
  Bacterial resistance: Ampicillin, 100 μg/mL
  Growth temperature: 37°C
  Growth strain: DH5alpha
  Copy number: High Copy
Gene/Insert
  Gene/Insert name: MBD2 (alt name: Mus musculus methyl-CpG binding domain protein 2)
  Species: M. musculus (mouse)
  Promoter: Polyhedrin Promoter
  Tag / fusion protein: RFP (C terminal on insert)
  Cloning method: Restriction Enzyme; 5′ cloning site NotI (not destroyed); 3′ cloning site EcoRI (not destroyed)
  Sequencing primers: 5′ AAATGATAACCATCTCGC; 3′ GTGTTGCTCCTGATGTGGTAGC
Terms and licenses: Academic/Nonprofit Terms; Industry Terms: Not Available to Industry
How to cite: pFB-MBD2mR (pc2519) was a gift from Cristina Cardoso (Addgene plasmid # 211716 ; http://n2t.net/addgene:211716 ; RRID:Addgene_211716)
