[The description below was written by a language model from this plasmid's Addgene catalogue record and pLannotate feature annotations shown in this document.]
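Description:
pFB-MBD2mR (pc2519) is a baculovirus donor plasmid built on pFastBac1 for expressing full-length mouse methyl-CpG binding domain protein 2 (MBD2) fused to a red fluorescent protein in insect cells. In E. coli it is maintained as a high-copy plasmid through a ColE1/pUC-type origin and selected with ampicillin via the β-lactamase gene. An f1 origin is also present. The sequenced record is about 6.7 kb.

The expression cassette lies between the Tn7R and Tn7L ends of a mini-Tn7 element. This arrangement allows site-specific transposition of the cassette into a baculovirus shuttle genome (bacmid) in a suitable E. coli host. A gentamicin acetyltransferase gene driven by the Pc integron promoter sits inside the same transposable segment, so the marker travels with the payload and can be used to select for transposition. Within the element, the strong, very late polyhedrin promoter from Autographa californica nucleopolyhedrovirus drives the MBD2 coding sequence, which was cloned between NotI and EcoRI sites. A short multiple-cloning-site remnant links MBD2 to mRFP1, a monomeric Discosoma-derived red fluorescent protein, giving a C-terminal tag. An SV40 polyadenylation signal terminates the transcript. The automated annotation matches the insert to human MBD2 by homology, whereas the catalogue entry lists the species as mouse.

Recombinant baculovirus derived from this plasmid would be used to produce fluorescently tagged MBD2 in insect cells. The associated work concerns direct homo- and hetero-interactions between MeCP2 and MBD2, consistent with use of the protein in binding studies.
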