Features (pLannotate 1.2.2; 17 found; start..end, strand, type, name):
     14..30      +  CDS            lacZα (fragment): LacZα fragment of β-galactosidase; lacZ fragment
     35..489     +  rep_origin     f1 ori (sequence partly withheld): f1 bacteriophage origin of replication; arrow indicates direction of (+) strand synthesis
    515..619     +  promoter       AmpR promoter: bla
    620..1480    +  CDS            AmpR: β-lactamase; bla; confers resistance to ampicillin, carbenicillin, and related antibiotics
   1651..2239    +  rep_origin     ori: high-copy-number ColE1/pMB1/pBR322/pUC origin of replication
   2425..2476    -  misc_feature   bom (fragment): basis of mobility region from pBR322
   2544..2768    -  mobile_element Tn7R: mini-Tn7 element (right end of the Tn7 transposon) Tn7
   2835..3368    -  CDS            GmR: gentamycin acetyltransferase; aacC1; confers resistance to gentamycin
   3538..3566    -  promoter       Pc promoter: intI1 (promoter lies within the coding sequence); class 1 integron promoter
   3544..3891    -  CDS            YPR2_ECOLX (fragment): Protein predicted: Swiss-Prot protein existence level 4. From Escherichia coli.
   3918..4009    +  promoter       polyhedrin promoter: polh from Autographa californica; promoter for the baculovirus polyhedrin gene
   4093..5334    +  CDS            MBD2: MBD2_HUMAN - Experimental evidence at protein level: Swiss-Prot protein existence level 1. Binds CpG islands in promoters where the DNA is methylated at position 5 of cytosine within CpG dinucleotides. Binds hemimethylated DNA as well. Recruits histone deacetylases and DNA methyltransferases. Acts as transcriptional repressor and plays a role in gene silencing. Functions as a scaffold protein, targeting GATAD2A and GATAD2B to chromatin to promote repression. May enhance the activation of some unmethylated cAMP-responsive promoters. From Homo sapiens (Human).
   5342..5369    +  misc_feature   MCS (fragment): multiple cloning site
   5374..6048    +  CDS            mRFP1: mRFP1 is a basic (constitutively fluorescent) red fluorescent protein published in 2002, derived from Discosoma sp.. It is reported to be a somewhat slowly-maturing monomer with low acid sensitivity.
   6136..6219    +  CDS            large T antigen (fragment): large T antigen from SV40 (simian virus 40)
   6242..6376    +  polyA_signal   SV40 poly(A) signal: SV40 polyadenylation signal
   6405..6570    -  mobile_element Tn7L: mini-Tn7 element (left end of the Tn7 transposon) Tn7
>Addgene plasmid #211716 | pFB-MBD2mR (pc2519) | addgene full sequence | sequence record 422694 | Addgene NGS Result
TCAACGCTTATTTGCAGCCTGAATGGCGAATGGG
[124 nt withheld, positions 35-158]
C
[91 nt withheld, positions 160-250]
A
[49 nt withheld, positions 252-300]
CCTTTGACGTTGGAGTCCACGTTCTT
[37 nt withheld, positions 327-363]
ACCCTATCTCGGTCTATTCTTTTGATTTATAAGGGATTTTGCCGATTTCGGCCTATTGGTTAAAAAATGA
GCTGATTTAACAAAAATTTAACGCGAATTTTAACAAAATATTAACGCTTACAATTTAGGTGGCACTTTTC
GGGGAAATGTGCGCGGAACCCCTATTTGTTTATTTTTCTAAATACATTCAAATATGTATCCGCTCATGAG
ACAATAACCCTGATAAATGCTTCAATAATATTGAAAAAGGAAGAGTATGAGTATTCAACATTTCCGTGTC
GCCCTTATTCCCTTTTTTGCGGCATTTTGCCTTCCTGTTTTTGCTCACCCAGAAACGCTGGTGAAAGTAA
AAGATGCTGAAGATCAGTTGGGTGCACGAGTGGGTTACATCGAACTGGATCTCAACAGCGGTAAGATCCT
TGAGAGTTTTCGCCCCGAAGAACGTTTTCCAATGATGAGCACTTTTAAAGTTCTGCTATGTGGCGCGGTA
TTATCCCGTATTGACGCCGGGCAAGAGCAACTCGGTCGCCGCATACACTATTCTCAGAATGACTTGGTTG
AGTACTCACCAGTCACAGAAAAGCATCTTACGGATGGCATGACAGTAAGAGAATTATGCAGTGCTGCCAT
AACCATGAGTGATAACACTGCGGCCAACTTACTTCTGACAACGATCGGAGGACCGAAGGAGCTAACCGCT
TTTTTGCACAACATGGGGGATCATGTAACTCGCCTTGATCGTTGGGAACCGGAGCTGAATGAAGCCATAC
CAAACGACGAGCGTGACACCACGATGCCTGTAGCAATGGCAACAACGTTGCGCAAACTATTAACTGGCGA
ACTACTTACTCTAGCTTCCCGGCAACAATTAATAGACTGGATGGAGGCGGATAAAGTTGCAGGACCACTT
CTGCGCTCGGCCCTTCCGGCTGGCTGGTTTATTGCTGATAAATCTGGAGCCGGTGAGCGTGGGTCTCGCG
GTATCATTGCAGCACTGGGGCCAGATGGTAAGCCCTCCCGTATCGTAGTTATCTACACGACGGGGAGTCA
GGCAACTATGGATGAACGAAATAGACAGATCGCTGAGATAGGTGCCTCACTGATTAAGCATTGGTAACTG
TCAGACCAAGTTTACTCATATATACTTTAGATTGATTTAAAACTTCATTTTTAATTTAAAAGGATCTAGG
TGAAGATCCTTTTTGATAATCTCATGACCAAAATCCCTTAACGTGAGTTTTCGTTCCACTGAGCGTCAGA
CCCCGTAGAAAAGATCAAAGGATCTTCTTGAGATCCTTTTTTTCTGCGCGTAATCTGCTGCTTGCAAACA
AAAAAACCACCGCTACCAGCGGTGGTTTGTTTGCCGGATCAAGAGCTACCAACTCTTTTTCCGAAGGTAA
CTGGCTTCAGCAGAGCGCAGATACCAAATACTGTTCTTCTAGTGTAGCCGTAGTTAGGCCACCACTTCAA
GAACTCTGTAGCACCGCCTACATACCTCGCTCTGCTAATCCTGTTACCAGTGGCTGCTGCCAGTGGCGAT
AAGTCGTGTCTTACCGGGTTGGACTCAAGACGATAGTTACCGGATAAGGCGCAGCGGTCGGGCTGAACGG
GGGGTTCGTGCACACAGCCCAGCTTGGAGCGAACGACCTACACCGAACTGAGATACCTACAGCGTGAGCT
ATGAGAAAGCGCCACGCTTCCCGAAGGGAGAAAGGCGGACAGGTATCCGGTAAGCGGCAGGGTCGGAACA
GGAGAGCGCACGAGGGAGCTTCCAGGGGGAAACGCCTGGTATCTTTATAGTCCTGTCGGGTTTCGCCACC
TCTGACTTGAGCGTCGATTTTTGTGATGCTCGTCAGGGGGGCGGAGCCTATGGAAAAACGCCAGCAACGC
GGCCTTTTTACGGTTCCTGGCCTTTTGCTGGCCTTTTGCTCACATGTTCTTTCCTGCGTTATCCCCTGAT
TCTGTGGATAACCGTATTACCGCCTTTGAGTGAGCTGATACCGCTCGCCGCAGCCGAACGACCGAGCGCA
GCGAGTCAGTGAGCGAGGAAGCGGAAGAGCGCCTGATGCGGTATTTTCTCCTTACGCATCTGTGCGGTAT
TTCACACCGCATAGACCAGCCGCGTAACCTGGCAAAATCGGTTACGGTTGAGTAATAAATGGATGCCCTG
CGTAAGCGGGTGTGGGCGGACAATAAAGTCTTAAACTGAACAAAATAGATCTAAACTATGACAATAAAGT
CTTAAACTAGACAGAATAGTTGTAAACTGAAATCAGTCCAGTTATGCTGTGAAAAAGCATACTGGACTTT
TGTTATGGCTAAAGCAAACTCTTCATTTTCTGAAGTGCAAATTGCCCGTCGTATTAAAGAGGGGCGTGGC
CAAGGGCATGGTAAAGACTATATTCGCGGCGTTGTGACAATTTACCGAACAACTCCGCGGCCGGGAAGCC
GATCTCGGCTTGAACGAATTGTTAGGTGGCGGTACTTGGGTCGATATCAAAGTGCATCACTTCTTCCCGT
ATGCCCAACTTTGTATAGAGAGCCACTGCGGGATCGTCACCGTAATCTGCTTGCACGTAGATCACATAAG
CACCAAGCGCGTTGGCCTCATGCTTGAGGAGATTGATGAGCGCGGTGGCAATGCCCTGCCTCCGGTGCTC
GCCGGAGACTGCGAGATCATAGATATAGATCTCACTACGCGGCTGCTCAAACTTGGGCAGAACGTAAGCC
GCGAGAGCGCCAACAACCGCTTCTTGGTCGAAGGCAGCAAGCGCGATGAATGTCTTACTACGGAGCAAGT
TCCCGAGGTAATCGGAGTCCGGCTGATGTTGGGAGTAGGTGGCTACGTCTCCGAACTCACGACCGAAAAG
ATCAAGAGCAGCCCGCATGGATTTGACTTGGTCAGGGCCGAGCCTACATGTGCGAATGATGCCCATACTT
GAGCCACCTAACTTTGTTTTAGGGCGACTGCCCTGCTGCGTAACATCGTTGCTGCTCCATAACATCAAAC
ATCGACCCACGGCGTAACGCGCTTGCTGCTTGGATGCCCGAGGCATAGACTGTACAAAAAAACAGTCATA
ACAAGCCATGAAAACCGCCACTGCGCCGTTACCACCGCTGCGTTCGGTCAAGGTTCTGGACCAGTTGCGT
GAGCGCATACGCTACTTGCATTACAGTTTACGAACCGAACAGGCTTATGTCAACTGGGTTCGTGCCTTCA
TCCGTTTCCACGGTGTGCGTCACCCGGCAACCTTGGGCAGCAGCGAAGTCGAGGCATTTCTGTCCTGGCT
GGCGAACGAGCGCAAGGTTTCGGTCTCCACGCATCGTCAGGCATTGGCGGCCTTGCTGTTCTTCTACGGC
AAGGTGCTGTGCACGGATCTGCCCTGGCTTCAGGAGATCGGAAGACCTCGGCCGTCGCGGCGCTTGCCGG
TGGTGCTGACCCCGGATGAAGTGGTTCGCATCCTCGGTTTTCTGGAAGGCGAGCATCGTTTGTTCGCCCA
GGACTCTAGCTATAGTTCTAGTGGTTGGCTACGTATACTCCGGAATATTAATAGATCATGGAGATAATTA
AAATGATAACCATCTCGCAAATAAATAAGTATTTTACTGTTTTCGTAACAGTTTTGTAATAAAAAAACCT
ATAAATATTCCGGATTATTCATACCGTCCCACCATCGGGCGCGGATCCCGGTCCGAAGCGCGCGGAATTC
AAAGGCCTACGTCGACGCCATGCGCGCGCACCCGGGGGGAGGCCGCTGCTGCCCGGAGCAGGAGGAGGGG
GAGAGCGCGGCGGGCGGCAGCGGCGCTGGCGGCGACTCCGCCATAGAGCAGGGGGGCCAGGGCAGCGCGC
TCGCTCCGTCCCCGGTGAGCGGCGTGCGCAGGGAAGGCGCTCGGGGCGGCGGCCGTGGCCGGGGGCGGTG
GAAGCAGGCGGCCCGGGGCGGCGGCGTCTGTGGCCGTGGCCGTGGCCGTGGCCGGGGTCGGGGCCGTGGC
CGGGGCCGGGGCCGGGGCCGCGGCCGTCCCCAGAGTGGCGGCAGCGGCCTTGGCGGCGACGGCGGCGGCG
GCGCGGGCGGCTGCGGCGTCGGCAGCGGTGGCGGCGTCGCCCCCCGGCGGGATCCTGTCCCTTTCCCGTC
GGGGAGCTCGGGGCCGGGGCCCAGGGGACCCCGGGCCACGGAGAGCGGGAAGAGGATGGACTGCCCGGCC
CTCCCCCCCGGATGGAAGAAGGAGGAAGTGATCCGAAAATCAGGGCTCAGTGCTGGCAAGAGCGATGTCT
ACTACTTCAGTCCAAGTGGTAAGAAGTTCAGAAGTAAACCTCAGCTGGCAAGATACCTGGGAAATGCTGT
TGACCTTAGCAGTTTTGACTTCAGGACCGGCAAGATGATGCCTAGTAAATTACAGAAGAACAAGCAGAGA
CTCCGGAATGACCCCCTCAATCAGAACAAGGGTAAACCAGACCTGAACACAACATTGCCAATTAGACAAA
CTGCATCAATTTTCAAGCAACCAGTAACCAAATTCACGAACCACCCGAGCAATAAGGTGAAGTCAGACCC
CCAGCGGATGAATGAACAACCACGTCAGCTTTTCTGGGAGAAGAGGCTACAAGGACTTAGCGCATCAGAT
GTAACAGAACAAATTATAAAAACCATGGAGCTACCTAAAGGTCTTCAAGGAGTCGGTCCAGGTAGCAATG
ACGAGACCCTTCTGTCTGCTGTGGCCAGTGCTTTACACACAAGCTCTGCGCCCATCACAGGACAAGTCTC
TGCTGCCGTGGAAAAGAACCCTGCTGTTTGGCTTAACACATCTCAACCCCTCTGCAAAGCTTTCATTGTT
ACAGATGAAGACATTAGGAAACAGGAAGAGCGAGTCCAACAAGTACGCAAGAAACTGGAGGAGGCACTGA
TGGCCGACATCCTGTCCCGGGCTGCGGACACGGAGGAAGTAGACATTGACATGGACGATGGAGATGAGGC
GTGCGGCCCGGTACCGCGGGCCCGGGATCCACCGGTCGACATGGCCTCCTCCGAGGACGTCATCAAGGAG
TTCATGCGCTTCAAGGTGCGCATGGAGGGCTCCGTGAACGGCCACGAGTTCGAGATCGAGGGCGAGGGCG
AGGGCCGCCCCTACGAGGGCACCCAGACCGCCAAGCTGAAGGTGACCAAGGGCGGCCCCCTGCCCTTCGC
CTGGGACATCCTGTCCCCTCAGTTCCAGTACGGCTCCAAGGCCTACGTGAAGCACCCCGCCGACATCCCC
GACTACTTGAAGCTGTCCTTCCCCGAGGGCTTCAAGTGGGAGCGCGTGATGAACTTCGAGGACGGCGGCG
TGGTGACCGTGACCCAGGACTCCTCCCTGCAGGACGGCGAGTTCATCTACAAGGTGAAGCTGCGCGGCAC
CAACTTCCCCTCCGACGGCCCCGTAATGCAGAAGAAGACCATGGGCTGGGAGGCCTCCACCGAGCGGATG
TACCCCGAGGACGGCGCCCTGAAGGGCGAGATCAAGATGAGGCTGAAGCTGAAGGACGGCGGCCACTACG
ACGCCGAGGTCAAGACCACCTACATGGCCAAGAAGCCCGTGCAGCTGCCCGGCGCCTACAAGACCGACAT
CAAGCTGGACATCACCTCCCACAACGAGGACTACACCATCGTGGAACAGTACGAGCGCGCCGAGGGCCGC
CACTCCACCGGCGCCGGCCTGTACAAGTAAAGCGGCCGCTTTCGAATCTAGAGCCTGCAGTCTCGAGGCA
TGCGGTACCAAGCTTGTCGAGAAGTACTAGAGGATCATAATCAGCCATACCACATTTGTAGAGGTTTTAC
TTGCTTTAAAAAACCTCCCACACCTCCCCCTGAACCTGAAACATAAAATGAATGCAATTGTTGTTGTTAA
CTTGTTTATTGCAGCTTATAATGGTTACAAATAAAGCAATAGCATCACAAATTTCACAAATAAAGCATTT
TTTTCACTGCATTCTAGTTGTGGTTTGTCCAAACTCATCAATGTATCTTATCATGTCTGGATCTGATCAC
TGCTTGAGCCTAGGAGATCCGAACCAGATAAGTGAAATCTAGTTCCAAACTATTTTGTCATTTTTAATTT
TCGTATTAGCTTACGACGCTACACCCAGTTCCCATCTATTTTGTCACTCTTCCCTAAATAATCCTTAAAA
ACTCCATTTCCACCCCTCCCAGTTCCCAACTATTTTGTCCGCCCACAGCGGGGCATTTTTCTTCCTGTTA
TGTTTTTAATCAAACATCCTGCCAACTCCATGTGACAAACCGTCATCTTCGGCTACTTTTTCTCTGTCAC
AGAATGAAAATTTTTCTGTCATCTCTTCGTTATTAATGTTTGTAATTGACTGAATA
